Addgene plasmid #155342: pIRE4-Bpa
Purpose: Plasmid encoding the translational pair that enables efficient incorporation of Benzoyl-phenylalanine in response to the amber codon into proteins in mammmalian cells.
Depositing lab: Irene Coin. Depositing organization: University of Leipzig. Publication: Exploring GPCR-arrestin interfaces with genetically encoded crosslinkers. Bottke T, Ernicke S, Serfling R, Ihling C, Burda E, Gurevich VV, Sinz A, Coin I. EMBO Rep. 2020 Sep 14:e50437. doi: 10.15252/embr.202050437. PubMed 32929862.
Backbone
  Vector backbone: pEGFP-N1
  Backbone manufacturer: Clontech, major modifications
  Vector type: Mammalian Expression
Growth in bacteria
  Bacterial resistance: Kanamycin, 50 μg/mL
  Growth temperature: 37°C
  Growth strain: DH5alpha
  Copy number: High Copy
Gene/Insert
  Gene/Insert name: humanized EBpaRS/BstYam
  Species: Synthetic; E.coli
  Promoter: PGK/U6
  Cloning method: Restriction Enzyme; 5′ cloning site unknown (unknown if destroyed); 3′ cloning site unknown (unknown if destroyed)
  Sequencing primers: 5′ n/a
Terms and licenses: Academic/Nonprofit Terms; Industry Terms: Not Available to Industry
Depositor comments: The plasmid has been developed for efficient incorporation of Bpa in mammalian cells, first reported in Böttke et al, EMBO reports, 2020. With respect to similar plasmids from other labs, this plasmid contains a humanized gene for EBpaRS and 4 copies of the U6-BstYam tRNA cassette downstream of the synthetase cassette.
How to cite: pIRE4-Bpa was a gift from Irene Coin (Addgene plasmid # 155342 ; http://n2t.net/addgene:155342 ; RRID:Addgene_155342)
