[The description below was written by a language model from this plasmid's Addgene catalogue record and pLannotate feature annotations shown in this document.]
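Description:
pIRE4-Bpa is a mammalian expression plasmid of about 6.7 kb, built on a heavily modified pEGFP-N1 backbone. It supplies an orthogonal aminoacyl-tRNA synthetase/suppressor tRNA pair for genetic code expansion. It is propagated in E. coli at high copy from a ColE1/pUC-type origin and also carries an f1 phage origin. Selection relies on the Tn5 NeoR/KanR gene, which sits behind both a bacterial (bla-type) promoter and the SV40 early promoter and ends with the HSV TK polyadenylation signal. This arrangement gives kanamycin resistance in bacteria and could in principle support G418 selection in mammalian cells. The short ble, bGH poly(A) and SV40 large T antigen hits in the annotation are fragments, probably backbone remnants or parts of neighbouring elements rather than functional units.

The payload has two parts. The mouse PGK promoter drives a humanized (codon-adapted) gene for EBpaRS, followed by an SV40 poly(A) signal. EBpaRS is a derivative of the E. coli tyrosyl-tRNA synthetase, which is why the annotation tool labels this coding sequence as tyrS. Downstream lie four tandem copies of a cassette in which the human U6 RNA polymerase III promoter transcribes the BstYam amber suppressor tRNA. The depositor highlights the humanized synthetase gene and the fourfold tRNA cassette as the features that distinguish this plasmid from similar ones and make incorporation efficient.

When the plasmid is co-expressed with a gene of interest carrying an amber (TAG) codon, the pair incorporates the photo-crosslinking amino acid benzoyl-phenylalanine (Bpa) at that position. The associated work used genetically encoded crosslinkers of this kind to map GPCR–arrestin interaction interfaces in mammalian cells.
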