Features (pLannotate 1.2.2; 21 found; start..end, strand, type, name):
      1..500     +  promoter       PGK promoter: mouse phosphoglycerate kinase 1 promoter
    533..1804    +  CDS            tyrS: SYY_ECOLI - Experimental evidence at protein level: Swiss-Prot protein existence level 1. Catalyzes the attachment of L-tyrosine to tRNA(Tyr) in a two- step reaction: tyrosine is first activated by ATP to form Tyr-AMP and then transferred to the acceptor end of tRNA(Tyr) (PubMed:4292198, PubMed:4579631). Can also mischarge tRNA(Tyr) with D-tyrosine, leading to the formation of D-tyrosyl-tRNA(Tyr), which can be hydrolyzed by the D-aminoacyl-tRNA deacylase (PubMed:4292198). In vitro, can also use the non-natural amino acid azatyrosine (PubMed:11006270). From Escherichia coli (strain K12).
   1852..1935    +  CDS            large T antigen (fragment): large T antigen from SV40 (simian virus 40)
   1958..2079    +  polyA_signal   SV40 poly(A) signal: SV40 polyadenylation signal
   2104..2344    +  promoter       U6 promoter: RNA polymerase III promoter for human U6 snRNA
   2352..2433    +  ncRNA          tRNA: Accession: RF00005 - tRNA
   2462..2702    +  promoter       U6 promoter: RNA polymerase III promoter for human U6 snRNA
   2710..2791    +  ncRNA          tRNA: Accession: RF00005 - tRNA
   2820..3060    +  promoter       U6 promoter: RNA polymerase III promoter for human U6 snRNA
   3068..3149    +  ncRNA          tRNA: Accession: RF00005 - tRNA
   3178..3418    +  promoter       U6 promoter: RNA polymerase III promoter for human U6 snRNA
   3426..3507    +  ncRNA          tRNA: Accession: RF00005 - tRNA
   3556..3984    -  rep_origin     f1 ori (sequence partly withheld): f1 bacteriophage origin of replication; arrow indicates direction of (+) strand synthesis
   4011..4115    +  promoter       AmpR promoter: bla
   4158..4229    +  promoter       SV40 promoter (fragment): SV40 enhancer and early promoter
   4256..4466    +  promoter       SV40 promoter: SV40 early promoter
   4509..5303    +  CDS            NeoR/KanR: aminoglycoside phosphotransferase from Tn5; aph(3')-II (or nptII); confers resistance to neomycin, kanamycin, and G418 (Geneticin®)
   5324..5476    +  CDS            ble (fragment): BLE_KLEPN - Experimental evidence at protein level: Swiss-Prot protein existence level 1. Binding protein with a strong affinity to the bleomycin family of antibiotics. Binds to CL990; an antimitotic-antibiotic compound. From Klebsiella pneumoniae.
   5535..5582    +  polyA_signal   HSV TK poly(A) signal: herpes simplex virus thymidine kinase polyadenylation signal (Cole and Stacy, 1985)
   5673..5689    -  polyA_signal   bGH poly(A) signal (fragment): bovine growth hormone polyadenylation signal
   5933..6521    +  rep_origin     ori: high-copy-number ColE1/pMB1/pBR322/pUC origin of replication
>Addgene plasmid #155342 | pIRE4-Bpa | addgene full sequence | sequence record 310519 | Addgene NGS Result
GGGTAGGGGAGGCGCTTTTCCCAAGGCAGTCTGGAGCATGCGCTTTAGCAGCCCCGCTGGGCACTTGGCG
CTACACAAGTGGCCTCTGGCCTCGCACACATTCCACATCCACCGGTAGGCGCCAACCGGCTCCGTTCTTT
GGTGGCCCCTTCGCGCCACCTTCTACTCCTCCCCTAGTCAGGAAGTTCCCCCCCGCCCCGCAGCTCGCGT
CGTGCAGGACGTGACAAATGGAAGTAGCACGTCTCACTAGTCTCGTGCAGATGGACAGCACCGCTGAGCA
ATGGAAGCGGGTAGGCCTTTGGGGCAGCGGCCAATAGCAGCTTTGCTCCTTCGCTTTCTGGGCTCAGAGG
CTGGGAAGGGGTGGGTCCGGGGGCGGGCTCAGGGGCGGGCTCAGGGGCGGGGCGGGCGCCCGAAGGTCCT
CCGGAGGCCCGGCATTCTGCACGCTTCAAAAGCGCACGTCTGCCGCGCTGTTCTCCTCTTCCTCATCTCC
GGGCCTTTCGACCTGCTAGCGTTTAAACTTAAGCTTGCCACCATGGCCAGCAGCAACCTGATCAAGCAGC
TGCAGGAACGGGGCCTGGTGGCCCAAGTGACAGATGAAGAAGCCCTGGCCGAGAGACTGGCCCAGGGACC
TATTGCCCTGGGCTGCGGCTTTGACCCCACCGCCGATTCTCTGCACCTGGGACATCTGGTGCCTCTGCTG
TGTCTGAAGCGGTTCCAGCAGGCCGGCCACAAACCTGTGGCTCTCGTGGGCGGAGCCACCGGCCTGATTG
GCGATCCTAGCTTTAAGGCCGCCGAGCGGAAGCTGAACACCGAAGAGACAGTGCAGGAATGGGTGGACAA
GATCCGGAAACAGGTGGCCCCCTTCCTGGACTTCGACTGCGGCGAGAATAGCGCCATTGCCGCCAACAAC
TACGATTGGTTCGGCAATATGAACGTGCTGACCTTCCTGCGGGACATCGGCAAGCACTTCAGCGTGAACC
AGATGATCAACAAAGAAGCCGTGAAGCAGCGGCTGAACAGAGAGGACCAGGGCATCAGCTTCACCGAGTT
CAGCTACAACCTGCTGCAGGGCTACGGCTTCGCCTGCGCCAACAAGCAGTACGGCGTGGTGCTGCAGATC
GGCGGCTCTGACCAGTGGGGCAATATCACCAGCGGCATCGACCTGACCAGACGGCTGCACCAGAACCAGG
TGTTCGGCCTGACCGTGCCCCTGATCACAAAGGCCGACGGCACCAAGTTCGGCAAGACCGAAGGCGGAGC
CGTGTGGCTGGACCCCAAGAAAACCAGCCCCTACAAGTTCTACCAGTTCTGGATCAACACCGCCAGAGCC
GACGTGTACCGGTTCCTGAAGTTCTTCACCTTCATGAGCATCGAGGAAATCAACGCCCTGGAAGAAGAGG
ACAAGAACAGCGGCAAGGCCCCCAGAGCCCAGTACGTGCTGGCAGAACAAGTGACCAGGCTGGTGCACGG
CGAGGAAGGACTGCAGGCCGCCAAGAGAATCACCGAGTGCCTGTTCAGCGGCAGCCTGAGCGCTCTGAGC
GAGGCCGATTTTGAGCAGCTGGCTCAGGACGGCGTGCCCATGGTGGAAATGGAAAAGGGCGCCGACCTGA
TGCAGGCCCTGGTGGATTCTGAGCTGCAGCCCAGCAGAGGACAGGCCAGAAAGACAATCGCCAGCAACGC
CATCACCATCAACGGCGAGAAGCAGAGCGACCCCGAGTATTTCTTCAAAGAGGAAGATCGGCTGTTCGGC
CGGTTCACCCTGCTGCGGAGAGGCAAGAAGAACTACTGCCTGATCTGCTGGAAGTAATAAGAATTCTGCA
GATATCCAGCACAGTGGCGGCCGCGACTCTAGATCATAATCAGCCATACCACATTTGTAGAGGTTTTACT
TGCTTTAAAAAACCTCCCACACCTCCCCCTGAACCTGAAACATAAAATGAATGCAATTGTTGTTGTTAAC
TTGTTTATTGCAGCTTATAATGGTTACAAATAAAGCAATAGCATCACAAATTTCACAAATAAAGCATTTT
TTTCACTGCATTCTAGTTGTGGTTTGTCCAAACTCATCAATGTATCTTAAGGTCTAGACTCGAGGGGCAG
GAAGAGGGCCTATTTCCCATGATTCCTTCATATTTGCATATACGATACAAGGCTGTTAGAGAGATAATTA
GAATTAATTTGACTGTAAACACAAAGATATTAGTACAAAATACGTGACGTAGAAAGTAATAATTTCTTGG
GTAGTTTGCAGTTTTAAAATTATGTTTTAAAATGGACTATCATATGCTTACCGTAACTTGAAAGTATTTC
GATTTCTTGGCTTTATATATCTTGTGGAAAGGACGAAACACCGGAGGGGTAGCGAAGTGGCTAAACGCGG
CGGACTCTAAATCCGCTCCCTTTGGGTTCGGCGGTTCGAATCCGTCCCCCTCCAGTCCTTTTTTTGGTCG
AGGGGCAGGAAGAGGGCCTATTTCCCATGATTCCTTCATATTTGCATATACGATACAAGGCTGTTAGAGA
GATAATTAGAATTAATTTGACTGTAAACACAAAGATATTAGTACAAAATACGTGACGTAGAAAGTAATAA
TTTCTTGGGTAGTTTGCAGTTTTAAAATTATGTTTTAAAATGGACTATCATATGCTTACCGTAACTTGAA
AGTATTTCGATTTCTTGGCTTTATATATCTTGTGGAAAGGACGAAACACCGGAGGGGTAGCGAAGTGGCT
AAACGCGGCGGACTCTAAATCCGCTCCCTTTGGGTTCGGCGGTTCGAATCCGTCCCCCTCCAGTCCTTTT
TTTGGTCGAGGGGCAGGAAGAGGGCCTATTTCCCATGATTCCTTCATATTTGCATATACGATACAAGGCT
GTTAGAGAGATAATTAGAATTAATTTGACTGTAAACACAAAGATATTAGTACAAAATACGTGACGTAGAA
AGTAATAATTTCTTGGGTAGTTTGCAGTTTTAAAATTATGTTTTAAAATGGACTATCATATGCTTACCGT
AACTTGAAAGTATTTCGATTTCTTGGCTTTATATATCTTGTGGAAAGGACGAAACACCGGAGGGGTAGCG
AAGTGGCTAAACGCGGCGGACTCTAAATCCGCTCCCTTTGGGTTCGGCGGTTCGAATCCGTCCCCCTCCA
GTCCTTTTTTTGGTCGAGGGGCAGGAAGAGGGCCTATTTCCCATGATTCCTTCATATTTGCATATACGAT
ACAAGGCTGTTAGAGAGATAATTAGAATTAATTTGACTGTAAACACAAAGATATTAGTACAAAATACGTG
ACGTAGAAAGTAATAATTTCTTGGGTAGTTTGCAGTTTTAAAATTATGTTTTAAAATGGACTATCATATG
CTTACCGTAACTTGAAAGTATTTCGATTTCTTGGCTTTATATATCTTGTGGAAAGGACGAAACACCGGAG
GGGTAGCGAAGTGGCTAAACGCGGCGGACTCTAAATCCGCTCCCTTTGGGTTCGGCGGTTCGAATCCGTC
CCCCTCCAGTCCTTTTTTTGGTCGACGTAAATTGTAAGCGTTAATATTTTGTTAAAATTCGCGTTAAATT
TTTGTTAAATCAGCTCATTTTTTAACCAATAGGCCGAAATCGGCAAAATCCCTTATAAATCAAAAGAATA
GACCGAGATAGGGT
[37 nt withheld, positions 3655-3691]
AAAGAACGTGGACTCCAACGTCAAAGG
[49 nt withheld, positions 3719-3767]
T
[91 nt withheld, positions 3769-3859]
G
[124 nt withheld, positions 3861-3984]
CAGGTGGCACTTTTCGGGGAAATGTGCGCGGAACCCCTATTTGTTTATTTTTCTAAATACATTCAAATAT
GTATCCGCTCATGAGACAATAACCCTGATAAATGCTTCAATAATATTGAAAAAGGAAGAGTCCTGAGGCG
GAAAGAACCAGCTGTGGAATGTGTGTCAGTTAGGGTGTGGAAAGTCCCCAGGCTCCCCAGCAGGCAGAAG
TATGCAAAGCATGCATCTCAATTAGTCAGCAACCAKRKKYSSRMMGTCCCCAGGCTCCCCAGCAGGCAGA
AGTATGCAAAGCATGCATCTCAATTAGTCAGCAACCATAGTCCCGCCCCTAACTCCGCCCATCCCGCCCC
TAACTCCGCCCAGTTCCGCCCATTCTCCGCCCCATGGCTGACTAATTTTTTTTATTTATGCAGAGGCCGA
GGCCGCCTCGGCCTCTGAGCTATTCCAGAAGTAGTGAGGAGGCTTTTTTGGAGGCCTAGGCTTTTGCAAA
GATCGATCAAGAGACAGGATGAGGATCGTTTCGCATGATTGAACAAGATGGATTGCACGCAGGTTCTCCG
GCCGCTTGGGTGGAGAGGCTATTCGGCTATGACTGGGCACAACAGACAATCGGCTGCTCTGATGCCGCCG
TGTTCCGGCTGTCAGCGCAGGGGCGCCCGGTTCTTTTTGTCAAGACCGACCTGTCCGGTGCCCTGAATGA
ACTGCAAGACGAGGCAGCGCGGCTATCGTGGCTGGCCACGACGGGCGTTCCTTGCGCAGCTGTGCTCGAC
GTTGTCACTGAAGCGGGAAGGGACTGGCTGCTATTGGGCGAAGTGCCGGGGCAGGATCTCCTGTCATCTC
ACCTTGCTCCTGCCGAGAAAGTATCCATCATGGCTGATGCAATGCGGCGGCTGCATACGCTTGATCCGGC
TACCTGCCCATTCGACCACCAAGCGAAACATCGCATCGAGCGAGCACGTACTCGGATGGAAGCCGGTCTT
GTCGATCAGGATGATCTGGACGAAGAGCATCAGGGGCTCGCGCCAGCCGAACTGTTCGCCAGGCTCAAGG
CGAGCATGCCCGACGGCGAGGATCTCGTCGTGACCCATGGCGATGCCTGCTTGCCGAATATCATGGTGGA
AAATGGCCGCTTTTCTGGATTCATCGACTGTGGCCGGCTGGGTGTGGCGGACCGCTATCAGGACATAGCG
TTGGCTACCCGTGATATTGCTGAAGAGCTTGGCGGCGAATGGGCTGACCGCTTCCTCGTGCTTTACGGTA
TCGCCGCTCCCGATTCGCAGCGCATCGCCTTCTATCGCCTTCTTGACGAGTTCTTCTGAGCGGGACTCTG
GGGTTCGAAATGACCGACCAAGCGACGCCCAACCTGCCATCACGAGATTTCGATTCCACCGCCGCCTTCT
ATGAAAGGTTGGGCTTCGGAATCGTTTTCCGGGACGCCGGCTGGATGATCCTCCAGCGCGGGGATCTCAT
GCTGGAGTTCTTCGCCCACCCTAGGGGGAGGCTAACTGAAACACGGAAGGAGACAATACCGGAAGGAACC
CGCGCTATGACGGCAATAAAAAGACAGAATAAAACGCACGGTGTTGGGTCGTTTGTTCATAAACGCGGGG
TTCGGTCCCAGGGCTGGCACTCTGTCGATACCCCACCGAGACCCCATTGGGGCCAATACGCCCGCGTTTC
TTCCTTTTCCCCACCCCACCCCCCAAGTTCGGGTGAAGGCCCAGGGCTCGCAGCCAACGTCGGGGCGGCA
GGCCCTGCCATAGCAGTACTAAATATTTATCCCGGGCTCAGGTTACTCATATATACTTTAGATTGATTTA
AAACTTCATTTTTAATTTAAAAGGATCTAGGTGAAGATCCTTTTTGATAATCTCATGACCAAAATCCCTT
AACGTGAGTTTTCGTTCCACTGAGCGTCAGACCCCGTAGAAAAGATCAAAGGATCTTCTTGAGATCCTTT
TTTTCTGCGCGTAATCTGCTGCTTGCAAACAAAAAAACCACCGCTACCAGCGGTGGTTTGTTTGCCGGAT
CAAGAGCTACCAACTCTTTTTCCGAAGGTAACTGGCTTCAGCAGAGCGCAGATACCAAATACTGTTCTTC
TAGTGTAGCCGTAGTTAGGCCACCACTTCAAGAACTCTGTAGCACCGCCTACATACCTCGCTCTGCTAAT
CCTGTTACCAGTGGCTGCTGCCAGTGGCGATAAGTCGTGTCTTACCGGGTTGGACTCAAGACGATAGTTA
CCGGATAAGGCGCAGCGGTCGGGCTGAACGGGGGGTTCGTGCACACAGCCCAGCTTGGAGCGAACGACCT
ACACCGAACTGAGATACCTACAGCGTGAGCTATGAGAAAGCGCCACGCTTCCCGAAGGGAGAAAGGCGGA
CAGGTATCCGGTAAGCGGCAGGGTCGGAACAGGAGAGCGCACGAGGGAGCTTCCAGGGGGAAACGCCTGG
TATCTTTATAGTCCTGTCGGGTTTCGCCACCTCTGACTTGAGCGTCGATTTTTGTGATGCTCGTCAGGGG
GGCGGAGCCTATGGAAAAACGCCAGCAACGCGGCCTTTTTACGGTTCCTGGCCTTTTGCTGGCCTTTTGC
TCACATGTTCTTTCCTGCGTTATCCCCTGATTCTGTGGATAACCGTATTACCGCCATGCATACGCGTTAG
TTATTAAAATTCTACC
